Addgene plasmid #197980: pC1300_pUB10_pco-nCASphi_E9t_V2_CmYLCVp_35sT_ribozyme_AtPDS3_gRNA10
Purpose: T-DNA binary vector to express pco-nCasphi driven by UBQ10 gene promoter, and the AtPDS3 guide RNA 10 driven by CmYLCVp, flanked by ribozymes.
Depositing lab: Steven Jacobsen. Depositing organization: University of California, Los Angeles (UCLA). Publication: Genome editing in plants using the compact editor CasPhi. Li Z, Zhong Z, Wu Z, Pausch P, Al-Shayeb B, Amerasekera J, Doudna JA, Jacobsen SE. Proc Natl Acad Sci U S A. 2023 Jan 24;120(4):e2216822120. doi: 10.1073/pnas.2216822120. Epub 2023 Jan 18. PubMed 36652483.
Backbone
  Vector backbone: pCambia1300
  Total vector size (bp): 15013
  Vector type: Plant Expression, CRISPR
Growth in bacteria
  Bacterial resistance: Kanamycin, 50 μg/mL
  Growth temperature: 37°C
  Growth strain: DH5alpha
  Copy number: High Copy
Gene/Insert 1
  Gene/Insert name: pco-nCasphi-2 (alt name: Arabidopsis codon optimized nCasphi-2)
  Species: Synthetic
  Insert size (bp): 2460
  Promoter: pUBQ10
  Cloning method: Gibson Cloning
  Sequencing primers: 5′ GTGATTTCTATCTAGATCTGGTGTTAGT; 3′ CTGATGCATTGAACTTGACGAACGT
Gene/Insert 2
  Gene/Insert name: AtPDS3 gRNA10 (alt name: AtPDS3 guide RNA10 driven by the CmYLCV promoter and flanked by ribozymes)
  Species: Synthetic
  Promoter: CmYLCVp
  Cloning method: Gibson Cloning
  Sequencing primers: 5′ TGGCAGACATACTGTCCCACA; 3′ ACGTTGTAAAACGACGGCCAGT
Terms and licenses: Academic/Nonprofit Terms; Industry Terms: Not Available to Industry
How to cite: pC1300_pUB10_pco-nCASphi_E9t_V2_CmYLCVp_35sT_ribozyme_AtPDS3_gRNA10 was a gift from Steven Jacobsen (Addgene plasmid # 197980 ; http://n2t.net/addgene:197980 ; RRID:Addgene_197980)
