[The description below was written by a language model from this plasmid's Addgene catalogue record and pLannotate feature annotations shown in this document.]
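Description:
pC1300_pUB10_pco-nCASphi_E9t_V2_CmYLCVp_35sT_ribozyme_AtPDS3_gRNA10 is a 15 kb T-DNA binary vector built on pCambia1300 for Agrobacterium-mediated CRISPR genome editing in plants with the compact nuclease CasΦ-2. The backbone carries a high-copy ColE1/pUC-type origin with the pBR322 bom region for propagation in E. coli. The pVS1 oriV, RepA and StaA functions provide replication and stable maintenance in Agrobacterium. An aphA-3 kanamycin resistance gene provides bacterial selection. Between the nopaline-type left and right border repeats, next to the left border, sits a plant selection cassette in which an enhanced CaMV 35S promoter drives hygromycin phosphotransferase, ending in a CaMV poly(A) signal. Residual lac promoter, lacZα and pUC polylinker fragments from the parental cloning site remain.

The editing payload consists of two transcription units. According to the record, the UBQ10 promoter drives pco-nCasphi-2, an Arabidopsis codon-optimised synthetic coding sequence of about 2.5 kb. The annotation places a modified potato ST-LS1 IV2 intron in this region, which would restrict proper expression to eukaryotic cells. A FLAG-type epitope fragment lies near the 3′ end, followed by the pea rbcS-E9 terminator. The promoter and the nuclease coding sequence themselves were not detected by the automated annotation.

The second unit, in the opposite orientation, uses the CmYLCV promoter to transcribe guide RNA 10 targeting AtPDS3 and is terminated by a 35S poly(A) signal. Because this is a Pol II transcript, the guide is flanked by self-cleaving ribozymes that trim it to a precise mature RNA. Only a hammerhead ribozyme fragment is annotated. The associated publication concerns genome editing in plants with CasΦ, and this plasmid pairs the nuclease with an AtPDS3-targeting guide for that purpose.
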