Features (pLannotate 1.2.2; 24 found; start..end, strand, type, name):
     32..54      -  protein_bind   lac operator (fragment): The lac repressor binds to the lac operator to inhibit transcription in E. coli. This inhibition can be relieved by adding lactose or isopropyl-β-D-thiogalactopyranoside (IPTG). lac repressor encoded by lacI
     58..88      -  promoter       lac promoter: promoter for the E. coli lac operon
    103..124     -  protein_bind   CAP binding site: CAP binding activates transcription in the presence of cAMP. E. coli catabolite activator protein
    137..225     -  CDS            lacI (fragment): lac repressor; lacI; The lac repressor binds to the lac operator to inhibit transcription in E. coli. This inhibition can be relieved by adding lactose or isopropyl-β-D-thiogalactopyranoside (IPTG).
    315..991     +  promoter       CaMV 35S promoter (enhanced): cauliflower mosaic virus 35S promoter with a duplicated enhancer region
   1058..2083    +  CDS            HygR: hygromycin B phosphotransferase confers resistance to hygromycin
   2124..2298    +  polyA_signal   CaMV poly(A) signal: cauliflower mosaic virus polyadenylation signal
   2376..2400    -  misc_feature   LB T-DNA repeat: left border repeat from nopaline C58 T-DNA
   2825..3619    +  CDS            KanR: aminoglycoside phosphotransferase; aphA-3; confers resistance to kanamycin
   3706..4294    +  rep_origin     ori: high-copy-number ColE1/pMB1/pBR322/pUC origin of replication
   4480..4620    -  misc_feature   bom: basis of mobility region from pBR322
   4722..4761    -  CDS            rop (fragment): Rop protein, which maintains plasmids at low copy number; rop
   4964..5158    -  rep_origin     pVS1 oriV: origin of replication for the Pseudomonas plasmid pVS1 (Heeb et al., 2000)
   5224..6297    -  CDS            pVS1 RepA: replication protein from the Pseudomonas plasmid pVS1 (Heeb et al., 2000)
   6726..7355    -  CDS            pVS1 StaA: stability protein from the Pseudomonas plasmid pVS1 (Heeb et al., 2000)
   7915..8316    -  CDS            Y4CG_SINFN (fragment): Protein inferred from homology: Swiss-Prot protein existence level 3. From Sinorhizobium fredii (strain NBRC 101917 / NGR234).
   8656..8680    -  misc_feature   RB T-DNA repeat: right border repeat from nopaline C58 T-DNA
   8746..8900    -  CDS            lacZα (fragment): LacZα fragment of β-galactosidase; lacZ fragment
   8903..8932    -  misc_feature   MCS (fragment): pUC18/19 multiple cloning site
   8951..9125    -  polyA_signal   CaMV poly(A) signal: cauliflower mosaic virus polyadenylation signal
   9277..9300    -  misc_RNA       sTRSV HHRz (fragment): hammerhead ribozyme from the tobacco ringspot virus satellite RNA (Khvorova et al., 2003)
  12749..12937   +  intron         IV2 intron: modified second intron of the potato ST-LS1 gene (Vancanneyt et al., 1990)
  14321..14344   +  CDS            3xFLAG (fragment): three tandem FLAG® epitope tags, followed by an enterokinase cleavage site
  14375..15007   +  terminator     E9 terminator: terminator and polyadenylation signal from the pea rbcS-E9 gene
>Addgene plasmid #197980 | pC1300_pUB10_pco-nCASphi_E9t_V2_CmYLCVp_35sT_ribozyme_AtPDS3_gRNA10 | addgene full sequence | sequence record 387857 | Addgene NGS Result
GTAATCATGGTCATAGCTGTTTCCTGTGTGAAATTGTTATCCGCTCACAATTCCACACAACATACGAGCC
GGAAGCATAAAGTGTAAAGCCTGGGGTGCCTAATGAGTGAGCTAACTCACATTAATTGCGTTGCGCTCAC
TGCCCGCTTTCCAGTCGGGAAACCTGTCGTGCCAGCTGCATTAATGAATCGGCCAACGCGCGGGGAGAGG
CGGTTTGCGTATTGGCTAGAGCAGCTTGCCAACATGGTGGAGCACGACACTCTCGTCTACTCCAAGAATA
TCAAAGATACAGTCTCAGAAGACCAAAGGGCTATTGAGACTTTTCAACAAAGGGTAATATCGGGAAACCT
CCTCGGATTCCATTGCCCAGCTATCTGTCACTTCATCAAAAGGACAGTAGAAAAGGAAGGTGGCACCTAC
AAATGCCATCATTGCGATAAAGGAAAGGCTATCGTTCAAGATGCCTCTGCCGACAGTGGTCCCAAAGATG
GACCCCCACCCACGAGGAGCATCGTGGAAAAAGAAGACGTTCCAACCACGTCTTCAAAGCAAGTGGATTG
ATGTGAACATGGTGGAGCACGACACTCTCGTCTACTCCAAGAATATCAAAGATACAGTCTCAGAAGACCA
AAGGGCTATTGAGACTTTTCAACAAAGGGTAATATCGGGAAACCTCCTCGGATTCCATTGCCCAGCTATC
TGTCACTTCATCAAAAGGACAGTAGAAAAGGAAGGTGGCACCTACAAATGCCATCATTGCGATAAAGGAA
AGGCTATCGTTCAAGATGCCTCTGCCGACAGTGGTCCCAAAGATGGACCCCCACCCACGAGGAGCATCGT
GGAAAAAGAAGACGTTCCAACCACGTCTTCAAAGCAAGTGGATTGATGTGATATCTCCACTGACGTAAGG
GATGACGCACAATCCCACTATCCTTCGCAAGACCCTTCCTCTATATAAGGAAGTTCATTTCATTTGGAGA
GGACACGCTGAAATCACCAGTCTCTCTCTACAAATCTATCTCTCTCGAGCTTTCGCAGATCCGGGGGGCA
ATGAGATATGAAAAAGCCTGAACTCACCGCGACGTCTGTCGAGAAGTTTCTGATCGAAAAGTTCGACAGC
GTCTCCGACCTGATGCAGCTCTCGGAGGGCGAAGAATCTCGTGCTTTCAGCTTCGATGTAGGAGGGCGTG
GATATGTCCTGCGGGTAAATAGCTGCGCCGATGGTTTCTACAAAGATCGTTATGTTTATCGGCACTTTGC
ATCGGCCGCGCTCCCGATTCCGGAAGTGCTTGACATTGGGGAGTTTAGCGAGAGCCTGACCTATTGCATC
TCCCGCCGTTCACAGGGTGTCACGTTGCAAGACCTGCCTGAAACCGAACTGCCCGCTGTTCTACAACCGG
TCGCGGAGGCTATGGATGCGATCGCTGCGGCCGATCTTAGCCAGACGAGCGGGTTCGGCCCATTCGGACC
GCAAGGAATCGGTCAATACACTACATGGCGTGATTTCATATGCGCGATTGCTGATCCCCATGTGTATCAC
TGGCAAACTGTGATGGACGACACCGTCAGTGCGTCCGTCGCGCAGGCTCTCGATGAGCTGATGCTTTGGG
CCGAGGACTGCCCCGAAGTCCGGCACCTCGTGCACGCGGATTTCGGCTCCAACAATGTCCTGACGGACAA
TGGCCGCATAACAGCGGTCATTGACTGGAGCGAGGCGATGTTCGGGGATTCCCAATACGAGGTCGCCAAC
ATCTTCTTCTGGAGGCCGTGGTTGGCTTGTATGGAGCAGCAGACGCGCTACTTCGAGCGGAGGCATCCGG
AGCTTGCAGGATCGCCACGACTCCGGGCGTATATGCTCCGCATTGGTCTTGACCAACTCTATCAGAGCTT
GGTTGACGGCAATTTCGATGATGCAGCTTGGGCGCAGGGTCGATGCGACGCAATCGTCCGATCCGGAGCC
GGGACTGTCGGGCGTACACAAATCGCCCGCAGAAGCGCGGCCGTCTGGACCGATGGCTGTGTAGAAGTAC
TCGCCGATAGTGGAAACCGACGCCCCAGCACTCGTCCGAGGGCAAAGAAATAGAGTAGATGCCGACCGGG
ATCTGTCGATCGACAAGCTCGAGTTTCTCCATAATAATGTGTGAGTAGTTCCCAGATAAGGGAATTAGGG
TTCCTATAGGGTTTCGCTCATGTGTTGAGCATATAAGAAACCCTTAGTATGTATTTGTATTTGTAAAATA
CTTCTATCAATAAAATTTCTAATTCCTAAAACCAAAATCCAGTACTAAAATCCAGATCCCCCGAATTAAT
TCGGCGTTAATTCAGTACATTAAAAACGTCCGCAATGTGTTATTAAGTTGTCTAAGCGTCAATTTGTTTA
CACCACAATATATCCTGCCACCAGCCAGCCAACAGCTCCCCGACCGGCAGCTCGGCACAAAATCACCACT
CGATACAGGCAGCCCATCAGTCCGGGACGGCGTCAGCGGGAGAGCCGTTGTAAGGCGGCAGACTTTGCTC
ATGTTACCGATGCTATTCGGAAGAACGGCAACTAAGCTGCCGGGTTTGAAACACGGATGATCTCGCGGAG
GGTAGCATGTTGATTGTAACGATGACAGAGCGTTGCTGCCTGTGATCACCGCGGTTTCAAAATCGGCTCC
GTCGATACTATGTTATACGCCAACTTTGAAAACAACTTTGAAAAAGCTGTTTTCTGGTATTTAAGGTTTT
AGAATGCAAGGAACAGTGAATTGGAGTTCGTCTTGTTATAATTAGCTTCTTGGGGTATCTTTAAATACTG
TAGAAAAGAGGAAGGAAATAATAAATGGCTAAAATGAGAATATCACCGGAATTGAAAAAACTGATCGAAA
AATACCGCTGCGTAAAAGATACGGAAGGAATGTCTCCTGCTAAGGTATATAAGCTGGTGGGAGAAAATGA
AAACCTATATTTAAAAATGACGGACAGCCGGTATAAAGGGACCACCTATGATGTGGAACGGGAAAAGGAC
ATGATGCTATGGCTGGAAGGAAAGCTGCCTGTTCCAAAGGTCCTGCACTTTGAACGGCATGATGGCTGGA
GCAATCTGCTCATGAGTGAGGCCGATGGCGTCCTTTGCTCGGAAGAGTATGAAGATGAACAAAGCCCTGA
AAAGATTATCGAGCTGTATGCGGAGTGCATCAGGCTCTTTCACTCCATCGACATATCGGATTGTCCCTAT
ACGAATAGCTTAGACAGCCGCTTAGCCGAATTGGATTACTTACTGAATAACGATCTGGCCGATGTGGATT
GCGAAAACTGGGAAGAAGACACTCCATTTAAAGATCCGCGCGAGCTGTATGATTTTTTAAAGACGGAAAA
GCCCGAAGAGGAACTTGTCTTTTCCCACGGCGACCTGGGAGACAGCAACATCTTTGTGAAAGATGGCAAA
GTAAGTGGCTTTATTGATCTTGGGAGAAGCGGCAGGGCGGACAAGTGGTATGACATTGCCTTCTGCGTCC
GGTCGATCAGGGAGGATATCGGGGAAGAACAGTATGTCGAGCTATTTTTTGACTTACTGGGGATCAAGCC
TGATTGGGAGAAAATAAAATATTATATTTTACTGGATGAATTGTTTTAGTACCTAGAATGCATGACCAAA
ATCCCTTAACGTGAGTTTTCGTTCCACTGAGCGTCAGACCCCGTAGAAAAGATCAAAGGATCTTCTTGAG
ATCCTTTTTTTCTGCGCGTAATCTGCTGCTTGCAAACAAAAAAACCACCGCTACCAGCGGTGGTTTGTTT
GCCGGATCAAGAGCTACCAACTCTTTTTCCGAAGGTAACTGGCTTCAGCAGAGCGCAGATACCAAATACT
GTCCTTCTAGTGTAGCCGTAGTTAGGCCACCACTTCAAGAACTCTGTAGCACCGCCTACATACCTCGCTC
TGCTAATCCTGTTACCAGTGGCTGCTGCCAGTGGCGATAAGTCGTGTCTTACCGGGTTGGACTCAAGACG
ATAGTTACCGGATAAGGCGCAGCGGTCGGGCTGAACGGGGGGTTCGTGCACACAGCCCAGCTTGGAGCGA
ACGACCTACACCGAACTGAGATACCTACAGCGTGAGCTATGAGAAAGCGCCACGCTTCCCGAAGGGAGAA
AGGCGGACAGGTATCCGGTAAGCGGCAGGGTCGGAACAGGAGAGCGCACGAGGGAGCTTCCAGGGGGAAA
CGCCTGGTATCTTTATAGTCCTGTCGGGTTTCGCCACCTCTGACTTGAGCGTCGATTTTTGTGATGCTCG
TCAGGGGGGCGGAGCCTATGGAAAAACGCCAGCAACGCGGCCTTTTTACGGTTCCTGGCCTTTTGCTGGC
CTTTTGCTCACATGTTCTTTCCTGCGTTATCCCCTGATTCTGTGGATAACCGTATTACCGCCTTTGAGTG
AGCTGATACCGCTCGCCGCAGCCGAACGACCGAGCGCAGCGAGTCAGTGAGCGAGGAAGCGGAAGAGCGC
CTGATGCGGTATTTTCTCCTTACGCATCTGTGCGGTATTTCACACCGCATATGGTGCACTCTCAGTACAA
TCTGCTCTGATGCCGCATAGTTAAGCCAGTATACACTCCGCTATCGCTACGTGACTGGGTCATGGCTGCG
CCCCGACACCCGCCAACACCCGCTGACGCGCCCTGACGGGCTTGTCTGCTCCCGGCATCCGCTTACAGAC
AAGCTGTGACCGTCTCCGGGAGCTGCATGTGTCAGAGGTTTTCACCGTCATCACCGAAACGCGCGAGGCA
GGGTGCCTTGATGTGGGCGCCGGCGGTCGAGTGGCGACGGCGCGGCTTGTCCGCGCCCTGGTAGATTGCC
TGGCCGTAGGCCAGCCATTTTTGAGCGGCCAGCGGCCGCGATAGGCCGACGCGAAGCGGCGGGGCGTAGG
GAGCGCAGCGACCGAAGGGTAGGCGCTTTTTGCAGCTCTTCGGCTGTGCGCTGGCCAGACAGTTATGCAC
AGGCCAGGCGGGTTTTAAGAGTTTTAATAAGTTTTAAAGAGTTTTAGGCGGAAAAATCGCCTTTTTTCTC
TTTTATATCAGTCACTTACATGTGTGACCGGTTCCCAATGTACGGCTTTGGGTTCCCAATGTACGGGTTC
CGGTTCCCAATGTACGGCTTTGGGTTCCCAATGTACGTGCTATCCACAGGAAAGAGACCTTTTCGACCTT
TTTCCCCTGCTAGGGCAATTTGCCCTAGCATCTGCTCCGTACATTAGGAACCGGCGGATGCTTCGCCCTC
GATCAGGTTGCGGTAGCGCATGACTAGGATCGGGCCAGCCTGCCCCGCCTCCTCCTTCAAATCGTACTCC
GGCAGGTCATTTGACCCGATCAGCTTGCGCACGGTGAAACAGAACTTCTTGAACTCTCCGGCGCTGCCAC
TGCGTTCGTAGATCGTCTTGAACAACCATCTGGCTTCTGCCTTGCCTGCGGCGCGGCGTGCCAGGCGGTA
GAGAAAACGGCCGATGCCGGGATCGATCAAAAAGTAATCGGGGTGAACCGTCAGCACGTCCGGGTTCTTG
CCTTCTGTGATCTCGCGGTACATCCAATCAGCTAGCTCGATCTCGATGTACTCCGGCCGCCCGGTTTCGC
TCTTTACGATCTTGTAGCGGCTAATCAAGGCTTCACCCTCGGATACCGTCACCAGGCGGCCGTTCTTGGC
CTTCTTCGTACGCTGCATGGCAACGTGCGTGGTGTTTAACCGAATGCAGGTTTCTACCAGGTCGTCTTTC
TGCTTTCCGCCATCGGCTCGCCGGCAGAACTTGAGTACGTCCGCAACGTGTGGACGGAACACGCGGCCGG
GCTTGTCTCCCTTCCCTTCCCGGTATCGGTTCATGGATTCGGTTAGATGGGAAACCGCCATCAGTACCAG
GTCGTAATCCCACACACTGGCCATGCCGGCCGGCCCTGCGGAAACCTCTACGTGCCCGTCTGGAAGCTCG
TAGCGGATCACCTCGCCAGCTCGTCGGTCACGCTTCGACAGACGGAAAACGGCCACGTCCATGATGCTGC
GACTATCGCGGGTGCCCACGTCATAGAGCATCGGAACGAAAAAATCTGGTTGCTCGTCGCCCTTGGGCGG
CTTCCTAATCGACGGCGCACCGGCTGCCGGCGGTTGCCGGGATTCTTTGCGGATTCGATCAGCGGCCGCT
TGCCACGATTCACCGGGGCGTGCTTCTGCCTCGATGCGTTGCCGCTGGGCGGCCTGCGCGGCCTTCAACT
TCTCCACCAGGTCATCACCCAGCGCCGCGCCGATTTGTACCGGGCCGGATGGTTTGCGACCGCTCACGCC
GATTCCTCGGGCTTGGGGGTTCCAGTGCCATTGCAGGGCCGGCAGGCAACCCAGCCGCTTACGCCTGGCC
AACCGCCCGTTCCTCCACACATGGGGCATTCCACGGCGTCGGTGCCTGGTTGTTCTTGATTTTCCATGCC
GCCTCCTTTAGCCGCTAAAATTCATCTACTCATTTATTCATTTGCTCATTTACTCTGGTAGCTGCGCGAT
GTATTCAGATAGCAGCTCGGTAATGGTCTTGCCTTGGCGTACCGCGTACATCTTCAGCTTGGTGTGATCC
TCCGCCGGCAACTGAAAGTTGACCCGCTTCATGGCTGGCGTGTCTGCCAGGCTGGCCAACGTTGCAGCCT
TGCTGCTGCGTGCGCTCGGACGGCCGGCACTTAGCGTGTTTGTGCTTTTGCTCATTTTCTCTTTACCTCA
TTAACTCAAATGAGTTTTGATTTAATTTCAGCGGCCAGCGCCTGGACCTCGCGGGCAGCGTCGCCCTCGG
GTTCTGATTCAAGAACGGTTGTGCCGGCGGCGGCAGTGCCTGGGTAGCTCACGCGCTGCGTGATACGGGA
CTCAAGAATGGGCAGCTCGTACCCGGCCAGCGCCTCGGCAACCTCACCGCCGATGCGCGTGCCTTTGATC
GCCCGCGACACGACAAAGGCCGCTTGTAGCCTTCCATCCGTGACCTCAATGCGCTGCTTAACCAGCTCCA
CCAGGTCGGCGGTGGCCCATATGTCGTAAGGGCTTGGCTGCACCGGAATCAGCACGAAGTCGGCTGCCTT
GATCGCGGACACAGCCAAGTCCGCCGCCTGGGGCGCTCCGTCGATCACTACGAAGTCGCGCCGGCCGATG
GCCTTCACGTCGCGGTCAATCGTCGGGCGGTCGATGCCGACAACGGTTAGCGGTTGATCTTCCCGCACGG
CCGCCCAATCGCGGGCACTGCCCTGGGGATCGGAATCGACTAACAGAACATCGGCCCCGGCGAGTTGCAG
GGCGCGGGCTAGATGGGTTGCGATGGTCGTCTTGCCTGACCCGCCTTTCTGGTTAAGTACAGCGATAACC
TTCATGCGTTCCCCTTGCGTATTTGTTTATTTACTCATCGCATCATATACGCAGCGACCGCATGACGCAA
GCTGTTTTACTCAAATACACATCACCTTTTTAGACGGCGGCGCTCGGTTTCTTCAGCGGCCAAGCTGGCC
GGCCAGGCCGCCAGCTTGGCATCAGACAAACCGGCCAGGATTTCATGCAGCCGCACGGTTGAGACGTGCG
CGGGCGGCTCGAACACGTACCCGGCCGCGATCATCTCCGCCTCGATCTCTTCGGTAATGAAAAACGGTTC
GTCCTGGCCGTCCTGGTGCGGTTTCATGCTTGTTCCTCTTGGCGTTCATTCTCGGCGGCCGCCAGGGCGT
CGGCCTCGGTCAATGCGTCCTCACGGAAGGCACCGCGCCGCCTGGCCTCGGTGGGCGTCACTTCCTCGCT
GCGCTCAAGTGCGCGGTACAGGGTCGAGCGATGCACGCCAAGCAGTGCAGCCGCCTCTTTCACGGTGCGG
CCTTCCTGGTCGATCAGCTCGCGGGCGTGCGCGATCTGTGCCGGGGTGAGGGTAGGGCGGGGGCCAAACT
TCACGCCTCGGGCCTTGGCGGCCTCGCGCCCGCTCCGGGTGCGGTCGATGATTAGGGAACGCTCGAACTC
GGCAATGCCGGCGAACACGGTCAACACCATGCGGCCGGCCGGCGTGGTGGTGTCGGCCCACGGCTCTGCC
AGGCTACGCAGGCCCGCGCCGGCCTCCTGGATGCGCTCGGCAATGTCCAGTAGGTCGCGGGTGCTGCGGG
CCAGGCGGTCTAGCCTGGTCACTGTCACAACGTCGCCAGGGCGTAGGTGGTCAAGCATCCTGGCCAGCTC
CGGGCGGTCGCGCCTGGTGCCGGTGATCTTCTCGGAAAACAGCTTGGTGCAGCCGGCCGCGTGCAGTTCG
GCCCGTTGGTTGGTCAAGTCCTGGTCGTCGGTGCTGACGCGGGCATAGCCCAGCAGGCCAGCGGCGGCGC
TCTTGTTCATGGCGTAATGTCTCCGGTTCTAGTCGCAAGTATTCTACTTTATGCGACTAAAACACGCGAC
AAGAAAACGCCAGGAAAAGGGCAGGGCGGCAGCCTGTCGCGTAACTTAGGACTTGTGCGACATGTCGTTT
TCAGAAGACGGCTGCACTGAACGTCAGAAGCCGACTGCACTATAGCAGCGGAGGGGTTGGATCAAAGTAC
TTTGATCCCGAGGGGAACCCTGTGGTTGGCATGCACATACAAATGGACGAACGGATAAACCTTTTCACGC
CCTTTTAAATATCCGATTATTCTAATAAACGCTCTTTTCTCTTAGGTTTACCCGCCAATATATCCTGTCA
AACACTGATAGTTTAAACTGAAGGCGGGAAACGACAATCTGATCCAAGCTCAAGCTGCTCTAGCATTCGC
CATTCAGGCTGCGCAACTGTTGGGAAGGGCGATCGGTGCGGGCCTCTTCGCTATTACGCCAGCTGGCGAA
AGGGGGATGTGCTGCAAGGCGATTAAGTTGGGTAACGCCAGGGTTTTCCCAGTCACGACGTTGTAAAACG
ACGGCCAGTGCCAAGCTTGCATGCCTGCAGGTCGACTCTAGATCACTAGTTAATTCGGGGGATCTGGATT
TTAGTACTGGATTTTGGTTTTAGGAATTAGAAATTTTATTGATAGAAGTATTTTACAAATACAAATACAT
ACTAAGGGTTTCTTATATGCTCAACACATGAGCGAAACCCTATAGGAACCCTAATTCCCTTATCTGGGAA
CTACTCACACATTATTATGGAGAAACTCGAGTTAATTAAGTCCCATTCGCCATGCCGAAGCATGTTGCCC
AGCCGGCGCCAGCGAGGAGGCTGGGACCATGCCGGCCATTGGCTGGATTGTCAACTGGTCCCCTCGTGAG
GGGCAATCGTTGAGCGTTCCGACGACGAGCTTACTCGTTTCGTCCTCACGGACTCATCAGGTCGGAGCTG
AGGCAAGCTTAGCTCTTACCTGTTTTCGTCGTCTTGGCTTTTCTTCTTCCTGGCCACGTGCCTGAATACT
TCGCCGCCTTGACTACTTCTAGGCTACTTGCTCTCTTTCTCTCTCTAGGACTATCTCTCTGAGATTTTGC
TCCCTTAACAATGAGGGAGGGGCTAAGTATTTATAGACTGACGGGTGAGTGGACATTTCCCAAACTACCC
TTACTTATTTCGTAAGCCCTTACGTCATTGCTCCATTATTGGAGTCTGAAGATGCCTTCACATGGTGGAC
CCCCACCTGTCGGCCACGAATCTTATTTGTTCGTCAGAAAAAGCCAAACCGACTGCACAGTTTTTCCATC
GTGGTAGGGACCACTTTGGTATTGATTAAAGGCAGCCGACCTAACCTTTGTCAGACGCATTATTTCACGC
GTTTTCTTTTACAGATTCCATCTTCATTTGTGGGACAGTATGTCTGCCACTAGTATCCTAGGAAGGTACC
AGTCTAGCTCAACAGAGCTTTTAACCCAAATTGGTACAATAGAATACAACTTTAGATCATAATTCTCAAA
AGAAAGAGATTCCTTAGCTATTCTATCTGCCACTCCATTTCCTTCTCGGCTTGTATGCACAAGCATAAAA
TCCTCAAACTTGCTAAGTAGATACTTTATGTCTTGGATAATTGGATTGAGACTTGACAAGCATAACTTTC
ATGTAACCAAAGACACAAGTTGCTGAGAATCCACCTCAAAAATGATCTTCCTATAATTGAATCGGGATAA
TGACAGCACAGCCCATCTAAGAGCCTCCACTTCTACTTCCAGCACGCTTCTTACTTTTACCACAGCTCTT
GCACCTAACCATAACACCTTCCCTGTATGATCGCGAAGCACCCACCCTAAGCCACATTTTAATCCTTCTG
TTGGCCATGCCCCATCAAAGTTGCACTTAACCCAAGATTGTGGTGGAGCTTCCCATGTTTCTCGTCTGTC
CCGACGGTGTTGTGGTTGGTGCTTTCCTTACATTCTGAGCCTCTTTCCTTCTAATCCACTCATCTGCATC
TTCTTGTGTCCTTACTAATACCTCATTGGTTCCAAATTCCCTCCCTTTAAGCACCAGCTCGTTTCTGTTC
TTCCACAGCCTCCCAAGTATCCAAGGGACTAAAGCCTCCACATTCTTCAGATCAGGATATTCTTGTTTAA
GATGTTGAACTCTATGGAGGTTTGTATGAACTGATGATCTAGGACCGGATAAGTTCCCTTCTTCATAGCG
AACTTATTCAAAGAATGTTTTGTGTATCATTCTTGTTACATTGTTATTAATGAAAAAATATTATTGGTCA
TTGGACTGAACACGAGTGTTAAATATGGACCAGGCCCCAAATAAGATCCATTGATATATGAATTAAATAA
CAAGAATAAATCGAGTCACCAAACCACTTGCCTTTTTTAACGAGACTTGTTCACCAACTTGATACAAAAG
TCATTATCCTATGCAAATCAATAATCATACAAAAATATCCAATAACACTAAAAAATTAAAAGAAATGGAT
AATTTCACAATATGTTATACGATAAAGAAGTTACTTTTCCAAGAAATTCACTGATTTTATAAGCCCACTT
GCATTAGATAAATGGCAAAAAAAAACAAAAAGGAAAAGAAATAAAGCACGAAGAATTCTAGAAAATACGA
AATACGCTTCAATGCAGTGGGACCCACGGTTCAATTATTGCCAATTTTCAGCTCCACCGTATATTTAAAA
AATAAAACGATAATGCTAAAAAAATATAAATCGTAACGATCGTTAAATCTCAACGGCTGGATCTTATGAC
GACCGTTAGAAATTGTGGTTGTCGACGAGTCAGTAATAAACGGCGTCAAAGTGGTTGCAGCCGGCACACA
CGAGTCGTGTTTATCAACTCAAAGCACAAATACTTTTCCTCAACCTAAAAATAAGGCAATTAGCCAAAAA
CAACTTTGCGTGTAAACAACGCTCAATACACGTGTCATTTTATTATTAGCTATTGCTTCACCGCCTTAGC
TTTCTCGTGACCTAGTCGTCCTCGTCTTTTCTTCTTCTTCTTCTATAAAACAATACCCAAAGAGCTCTTC
TTCTTCACAATTCAGATTTCAATTTCTCAAAATCTTAAAAACTTTCTCTCAATTCTCTCTACCGTGATCA
AGGTAAATTTCTGTGTTCCTTATTCTCTCAAAATCTTCGATTTTGTTTTCGTTCGATCCCAATTTCGTAT
ATGTTCTTTGGTTTAGATTCTGTTAATCTTAGATCGAAGACGATTTTCTGGGTTTGATCGTTAGATATCA
TCTTAATTCTCGATTAGGGTTTCATAGATATCATCCGATTTGTTCAAATAATTTGAGTTTTGTCGAATAA
TTACTCTTCGATTTGTGATTTCTATCTAGATCTGGTGTTAGTTTCTAGTTTGTGCGATCGAATTTGTCGA
TTAATCTGAGTTTTTCTGATTAACAGATGCCGAAGCCCGCCGTCGAATCAGAGTTTTCCAAAGTCCTCAA
GAAACACTTTCCTGGGGAGCGTTTTAGGTCTAGCTATATGAAGAGGGGGGGTAAAATTCTGGCAGCACAA
GGCGAGGAAGCTGTAGTGGCGTACTTGCAGGGAAAGAGTGAGGAGGAACCGCCGAATTTTCAGCCGCCGG
CGAAGTGCCACGTGGTCACCAAAAGCAGGGATTTCGCAGAATGGCCCATAATGAAAGCCTCTGAAGCCAT
ACAGAGGTACATCTATGCGCTCAGCACTACAGAGCGAGCTGCCTGCAAACCGGGTAAGAGCTCAGAAAGT
CACGCGGCCTGGTTCGCGGCTACAGGGGTGAGCAATCACGGCTATTCTCATGTACAAGGTCTTAACCTGA
TCTTTGACCACACGCTAGGACGATACGATGGCGTTTTAAAGAAAGTACAGCTTCGAAATGAGAAGGCCCG
AGCTAGATTGGCTGCAATAAACGCCGCTCGAGCTGCAGCTGGATTGCCGGAAATCAAGGCCGAGGAGGAG
GAGGTAGCTACAAATGAAACAGGTCATCTACTACAGCCGCCAGGCATAAACCCATCATTCTACGTCTACC
AGACCATATCTCCGCAGGCTTACCGACCAAGGGACGAAATAGTGTTACCACCCGAGTACGCCGGTTACGT
CAGGGATCCGAACGCTCCGATTCCACTGGGCGTGGTCAGGAACCGTTGTGACATACAGAAGGGTTGCCCG
GGATATATACCCGAGTGGCAGAGGGAAGCTGGTACGGCAATTAGTCCCAAGACAGGAAAAGCAGTGACGG
TTCCAGGACTTAGCCCGAAGAAGAATAAACGTATGCGTAGGTACTGGAGGTCAGAAAAGGAGAAGGCTCA
AGATGCACTTCTCGTAACTGTAAGGATAGGTACCGATTGGGTAGTCATAGACGTAAGAGGATTACTAAGA
AACGCCAGGTAAGTTTCTGCTTCTACCTTTGATATATATATAATAATTATCATTAATTAGTAGTAATATA
ATATTTCAAATATTTTTTTCAAAATAAAAGAATGTAGTATATAGCAATTGCTTTTCTGTAGTTTATAAGT
GTGTATATTTTAATTTATAACTTTTCTAATATATGACCAAAATTTGTTGATGTGCAGGTGGAGGACTATT
GCTCCCAAGGACATAAGTTTAAATGCACTTCTAGATTTATTTACCGGTGATCCAGTCATCGATGTCAGAC
GAAACATCGTGACCTTCACCTATACCTTGGACGCTTGCGGAACTTATGCTAGAAAATGGACTCTCAAGGG
AAAACAGACAAAAGCAACCTTAGATAAACTGACAGCGACACAAACTGTGGCCTTAGTTGCTATAGATCTG
GGACAAACAAACCCAATTAGCGCGGGTATCAGTCGTGTCACACAGGAGAACGGGGCCCTCCAGTGCGAAC
CGCTTGATCGTTTTACATTGCCTGATGACCTTTTGAAAGATATTTCTGCGTACCGAATTGCATGGGACCG
TAACGAGGAGGAACTCAGGGCCAGATCCGTTGAGGCACTCCCAGAGGCACAACAAGCAGAGGTCAGAGCT
CTGGACGGGGTCTCCAAAGAGACCGCGCGTACACAGTTGTGCGCGGACTTCGGTCTGGACCCAAAGCGAC
TACCGTGGGATAAAATGAGTAGCAATACCACGTTCATAAGCGAGGCGCTCCTTTCCAACAGCGTATCCCG
TGACCAAGTATTCTTTACCCCGGCCCCAAAGAAAGGAGCCAAGAAGAAAGCACCGGTGGAAGTGATGCGA
AAAGACAGGACATGGGCGCGAGCGTACAAACCACGACTCTCAGTAGAAGCACAAAAGTTGAAAAATGAGG
CTCTTTGGGCTTTGAAGCGTACCTCTCCAGAATATCTAAAGTTGTCACGACGTAAAGAAGAATTGTGTAG
GAGGTCCATTAATTACGTGATAGAAAAAACTAGAAGGCGAACCCAATGCCAAATTGTGATCCCCGTTATA
GAAGATCTAAATGTCCGATTTTTCCACGGGTCTGGCAAACGACTCCCGGGCTGGGATAACTTCTTCACGG
CAAAGAAGGAAAACCGATGGTTTATCCAAGGGCTACATAAGGCGTTTTCTGACTTAAGGACCCACCGATC
CTTCTACGTGTTCGAGGTGCGTCCAGAGAGAACATCAATCACCTGTCCGAAATGCGGGCACTGTGAAGTG
GGGAACAGGGATGGAGAAGCCTTTCAGTGTCTCAGTTGCGGTAAGACATGCAACGCAGATCTGGACGTAG
CGACACATAACTTGACTCAAGTGGCGCTCACCGGCAAAACAATGCCGAAGAGAGAGGAGCCTAGAGATGC
ACAAGGGACAGCCCCCGCGAGAAAGACGAAGAAAGCTAGCAAGTCAAAGGCACCCCCGGCTGAACGTGAG
GATCAGACTCCCGCTCAAGAGCCGTCCCAAACGTCCGGATCCGGACCGAAGAAAAAGCGAAAGGTAGAGG
ATCCTAAAAAGAAGCGTAAAGTCTCCTTGGGTTCTGGCTCCGACTATAAGGATGACGATGACAAAGACTA
TAAGGATGACGACGACAAGTGAAGAGCTTTCGTTCGTATCATCGGTTTCGACAACGTTCGTCAAGTTCAA
TGCATCAGTTTCATTGCGCACACACCAGAATCCTACTGAGTTTGAGTATTATGGCATTGGGAAAACTGTT
TTTCTTGTACCATTTGTTGTGCTTGTAATTTACTGTGTTTTTTATTCGGTTTTCGCTATCGAACTGTGAA
ATGGAAATGGATGGAGAAGAGTTAATGAATGATATGGTCCTTTTGTTCATTCTCAAATTAATATTATTTG
TTTTTTCTCTTATTTGTTGTGTGTTGAATTTGAAATTATAAGAGATATGCAAACATTTTGTTTTGAGTAA
AAATGTGTCAAATCGTGGCCTCTAATGACCGAAGTTAATATGAGGAGTAAAACACTTGTAGTTGTACCAT
TATGCTTATTCACTAGGCAACAAATATATTTTCAGACCTAGAAAAGCTGCAAATGTTACTGAATACAAGT
ATGTCCTCTTGTGTTTTAGACATTTATGAACTTTCCTTTATGTAATTTTCCAGAATCCTTGTCAGATTCT
AATCATTGCTTTATAATTATAGTTATACTCATGGATTTGTAGTTGAGTATGAAAATATTTTTTAATGCAT
TTTATGACTTGCCAATTGATTGACAACGAATTC
